Addgene plasmid #44070: pTF275 (pFA6a-TEV-6xGly-2xStrep-His3MX)
Purpose: (Empty Backbone)
Depositing lab: Tim Formosa. Depositing organization: University of Utah.
Backbone
  Vector backbone: pFA6a-6xGLY-3xFLAG-HIS3MX6 (Addgene plasmid #20753)
  Backbone manufacturer: Mark Hochstrasser lab (Yale Univeristy, New Haven, CT) (PMID: 19243080)
  Backbone size (bp): 4142
  Modifications to backbone: 6xGly/3xFlag replaced with TEV/6xGly/2xStrep
  Vector type: PCR-based yeast C-terminal tagging
  Selectable markers: HIS3
  Tag / fusion protein: TEV protease site (C terminal on backbone); 6xGly linker (C terminal on backbone); 2xStrep tag (C terminal on backbone); ADH1 transcription terminator (C terminal on backbone); His3MX casette (C terminal on backbone)
Growth in bacteria
  Bacterial resistance: Ampicillin, 100 μg/mL
  Growth temperature: 37°C
  Growth strain: DH5alpha
  Copy number: Unknown
Gene/Insert
  Cloning method: Ligation Independent Cloning
  Sequencing primers: 5′ Sp6; 3′ T7
Resource information
  A portion of this plasmid was derived from a plasmid made by: Backbone pFA6a-6xGLY-3xFLAG-HIS3MX6 from Mark Hochstrasser lab (Yale Univeristy, New Haven, CT) via Addgene (Plasmid no. 20753)
Terms and licenses: Academic/Nonprofit Terms; Industry Terms: Not Available to Industry
Depositor comments: The depositing lab has constructed and deposited here 36 plasmids that can be used to generate linear PCR products to fuse to the 3' end of an ORF in the yeast genome and add (TEV or PreScission protease site) - 6X Gly linker - (12X His, 2X Strep, 3X FLAG, Protein A, or V5) - ADH1 transcription terminator - (KanMX, HphMX, or His3MX). Six plasmids (Addgene plasmids 44062, 44068, 44074, 44080, 44086, and 44092) have no epitope/purification tag and so can be used to add an alternate tag by standard cloning into unique XhoI-KpnI-XbaI sites, if desired. The other 30 plasmids are all of the possible combinations of the protease site - tag - marker options listed above. After fusion, the modified protein can then be followed with the epitope or purified using the tag and released from the matrix with the protease site. The constructs were designed with one of two different protease sites to allow a complex with two different tags to be purified in two successive steps, using each protease to release the complex from each purification matrix. The schematic diagram (see attached above) represents the format of the constructs and shows the proper scheme for producing the desired PCR products (see also below). If only epitope tagging is needed, the upstream primer can be adjusted to skip the protease site (see example below). Construction: DS5421 (pFA6a-6xGLY-3XFLAG-HIS3MX6 (Addgene Plasmid #20753), DS5422 (pFA6a-6xGLY-3XFLAG-KanMX) (Addgene Plasmid #20754), or DS5423 (pFA6a-6xGLY-3XFLAG-HphMX) (Addgene Plasmid #20755) (corresponding to each selection marker) was digested with AscI and PacI to release 3XFlag and replace it with TEV or PreScision sites followed by 6xGly and an XhoI-KpnI-XbaI linker. Affinity tags were constructed by PCR or by annealing oligos to fit into the XhoI-XbaI gap. This includes 12xHis, 2xStrep II, 3xFLAG, PrtA (2 repeats as found in pBS1479), and V5. Each tag was inserted into each base vector, making 30 templates with all combinations of protease site, tag, and selectable marker. PCR amplification: These two primers (along with 50 nt of homology to the targets at the 5' ends) will amplify the desired product from any of the constructs (the reading frame for P1 is important – alternating codons bracketed). P1 5’-(homology)...[CGA]CGG[ATC]CCC[GGG]TTA[ATT]AAC-3’ P2 5’-(homology)...GATATCATCGATGAATTCGAGCTCGTTT-3’ If only epitope tagging is needed, the upstream primer can be adjusted to skip the protease site. As an example, for the V5-tag-containing constructs, usage of the following primer (5’-(homology)... GGTGGAGGCTCTAGAGGTAAGCCAATTCCA-3’) in place of P1 will omit the protease cleavage site and add only 3xGly and V5 (GGGSR-V5-Stop).
How to cite: pTF275 (pFA6a-TEV-6xGly-2xStrep-His3MX) was a gift from Tim Formosa (Addgene plasmid # 44070 ; http://n2t.net/addgene:44070 ; RRID:Addgene_44070)
