[The description below was written by a language model from this plasmid's Addgene catalogue record and the feature table of its GenBank file.]
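Description:
pTF275 (pFA6a-TEV-6xGly-2xStrep-His3MX) is a template plasmid of the pFA6a family used for PCR-based C-terminal tagging of genes in the yeast genome. It is not meant to be maintained in yeast. It is propagated in E. coli through a high-copy ColE1/pUC-type origin with ampicillin selection (bla), and it has no yeast replication origin. It was derived from pFA6a-6xGLY-3xFLAG-HIS3MX6 by replacing the 6xGly/3xFLAG segment with a new module, and it carries no gene insert of its own. The annotated sequence is 4195 bp.

The amplifiable cassette lies between flanking SP6 and T7 promoters, which serve as sequencing primer sites. It encodes a TEV protease recognition site, a six-glycine linker, and two copies of Strep-Tag II, the peptide that binds Strep-Tactin. These are followed by the S. cerevisiae ADH1 transcription terminator. Downstream is the His3MX marker, in which the Ashbya gossypii TEF promoter and terminator flank the HIS3-complementing gene; the feature table leaves that coding region unannotated. Primers carrying about 50 nucleotides of target homology amplify a linear product that integrates by homologous recombination at the 3' end of a chosen ORF, keeping the tag in frame, and integrants are selected by histidine prototrophy.

The tagged protein can be detected or captured by its Strep tags and then released from the matrix by TEV cleavage. The plasmid belongs to a 36-member set combining TEV or PreScission sites with various tags and markers. Using two different protease sites allows a complex bearing two different tags to be purified in two successive steps. The upstream primer can also be redesigned to omit the protease site when only epitope tagging is needed.
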