LOCUS       Exported 4195 bp ds-DNA circular SYN 12-MAY-2021
DEFINITION  synthetic circular DNA
ACCESSION   .
VERSION     .
KEYWORDS    pTF275 (pFA6a-TEV-6xGly-2xStrep-His3MX)
SOURCE      synthetic DNA construct
  ORGANISM  synthetic DNA construct
REFERENCE   1 (bases 1 to 4195)
  TITLE     Formosa lab yeast 3' tagging constructs
  JOURNAL   Unpublished
REFERENCE   2 (bases 1 to 4195)
  AUTHORS   .
  TITLE     Direct Submission
  JOURNAL   Exported May 12, 2021 from SnapGene Server 1.1.58
            http://www.snapgene.com
FEATURES             Location/Qualifiers
     source          1..4195
                     /organism="synthetic DNA construct"
                     /mol_type="other DNA"
     promoter        complement(199..303)
                     /gene="bla"
                     /label=AmpR promoter
     primer_bind     371..389
                     /label=pBRforEco
                     /note="pBR322 vectors, upsteam of EcoRI site, forward
                     primer"
     primer_bind     complement(427..449)
                     /label=pGEX 3'
                     /note="pGEX vectors, reverse primer"
     primer_bind     549..568
                     /label=pRS-marker
                     /note="pRS vectors, use to sequence yeast selectable
                     marker"
     promoter        649..667
                     /label=SP6 promoter
                     /note="promoter for bacteriophage SP6 RNA polymerase"
     primer_bind     649..666
                     /label=SP6
                     /note="SP6 promoter, forward primer"
     CDS             728..748
                     /codon_start=1
                     /product="tobacco etch virus (TEV) protease recognition and
                     cleavage site"
                     /label=TEV site
                     /translation="ENLYFQG"
     CDS             776..799
                     /codon_start=1
                     /product="peptide that binds Strep-Tactin(R), an engineered
                     form of streptavidin"
                     /label=Strep-Tag II
                     /translation="WSHPQFEK"
     CDS             836..859
                     /codon_start=1
                     /product="peptide that binds Strep-Tactin(R), an engineered
                     form of streptavidin"
                     /label=Strep-Tag II
                     /translation="WSHPQFEK"
     terminator      888..1075
                     /gene="S. cerevisiae ADH1"
                     /label=ADH1 terminator
                     /note="transcription terminator for the S. cerevisiae
                     alcohol dehydrogenase 1 (ADH1) gene"
     primer_bind     complement(943..967)
                     /label=pHybLex-R
                     /note="ADH terminator, reverse primer"
     promoter        1150..1493
                     /label=TEF promoter
                     /note="Ashbya gossypii TEF promoter"
     terminator      2196..2393
                     /label=TEF terminator
                     /note="Ashbya gossypii TEF terminator"
     primer_bind     complement(2497..2516)
                     /label=T7
                     /note="T7 promoter, forward primer"
     promoter        complement(2498..2516)
                     /label=T7 promoter
                     /note="promoter for bacteriophage T7 RNA polymerase"
     primer_bind     complement(2603..2620)
                     /label=L4440
                     /note="L4440 vector, forward primer"
     rep_origin      complement(2774..3362)
                     /direction=LEFT
                     /label=ori
                     /note="high-copy-number ColE1/pMB1/pBR322/pUC origin of
                     replication"
     primer_bind     complement(2854..2873)
                     /label=pBR322ori-F
                     /note="pBR322 origin, forward primer"
     CDS             complement(3533..198)
                     /codon_start=1
                     /gene="bla"
                     /product="beta-lactamase"
                     /label=AmpR
                     /note="confers resistance to ampicillin, carbenicillin, and
                     related antibiotics"
                     /translation="MSIQHFRVALIPFFAAFCLPVFAHPETLVKVKDAEDQLGARVGYI
                     ELDLNSGKILESFRPEERFPMMSTFKVLLCGAVLSRIDAGQEQLGRRIHYSQNDLVEYS
                     PVTEKHLTDGMTVRELCSAAITMSDNTAANLLLTTIGGPKELTAFLHNMGDHVTRLDRW
                     EPELNEAIPNDERDTTMPVAMATTLRKLLTGELLTLASRQQLIDWMEADKVAGPLLRSA
                     LPAGWFIADKSGAGERGSRGIIAALGPDGKPSRIVVIYTTGSQATMDERNRQIAEIGAS
                     LIKHW"
     primer_bind     4156..4175
                     /label=Amp-R
                     /note="Ampicillin resistance gene, reverse primer"
ORIGIN
        1 cattggaaaa cgttcttcgg ggcgaaaact ctcaaggatc ttaccgctgt tgagatccag
       61 ttcgatgtaa cccactcgtg cacccaactg atcttcagca tcttttactt tcaccagcgt
      121 ttctgggtga gcaaaaacag gaaggcaaaa tgccgcaaaa aagggaataa gggcgacacg
      181 gaaatgttga atactcatac tcttcctttt tcaatattat tgaagcattt atcagggtta
      241 ttgtctcatg agcggataca tatttgaatg tatttagaaa aataaacaaa taggggttcc
      301 gcgcacattt ccccgaaaag tgccacctga cgtctaagaa accattatta tcatgacatt
      361 aacctataaa aataggcgta tcacgaggcc ctttcgtctc gcgcgtttcg gtgatgacgg
      421 tgaaaacctc tgacacatgc agctcccgga gacggtcaca gcttgtctgt aagcggatgc
      481 cgggagcaga caagcccgtc agggcgcgtc agcgggtgtt ggcgggtgtc ggggctggct
      541 taactatgcg gcatcagagc agattgtact gagagtgcac catatggaca tattgtcgtt
      601 agaacgcggc tacaattaat acataacctt atgtatcata cacatacgat ttaggtgaca
      661 ctatagaacg cggccgccag ctgaagcttc gtacgctgca ggtcgacgga tccccgggtt
      721 aattaacgag aatttatact tccaaggttc tggtggaggc ggtggaggct ctagatggtc
      781 tcacccacag ttcgagaagg gtggaggctc tggcggtgga tccggaggcg gttcatggtc
      841 tcacccacag ttcgagaagt gactcgaggc gcgccacttc taaataagcg aatttcttat
      901 gatttatgat ttttattatt aaataagtta taaaaaaaat aagtgtatac aaattttaaa
      961 gtgactctta ggttttaaaa cgaaaattct tattcttgag taactctttc ctgtaggtca
     1021 ggttgctttc tcaggtatag tatgaggtcg ctcttattga ccacacctct accggcagat
     1081 ccgctaggga taacagggta atatagatct gtttagcttg cctcgtcccc gccgggtcac
     1141 ccggccagcg acatggaggc ccagaatacc ctccttgaca gtcttgacgt gcgcagctca
     1201 ggggcatgat gtgactgtcg cccgtacatt tagcccatac atccccatgt ataatcattt
     1261 gcatccatac attttgatgg ccgcacggcg cgaagcaaaa attacggctc ctcgctgcag
     1321 acctgcgagc agggaaacgc tcccctcaca gacgcgttga attgtcccca cgccgcgccc
     1381 ctgtagagaa atataaaagg ttaggatttg ccactgaggt tcttctttca tatacttcct
     1441 tttaaaatct tgctaggata cagttctcac atcacatccg aacataaaca accatggcag
     1501 aaccagccca aaaaaagcaa aaacaaactg ttcaggagcg caaggcgttt atctcccgta
     1561 tcactaatga aactaaaatt caaatcgcta tttcgctgaa tggtggttat attcaaataa
     1621 aagattcgat tcttcctgca aagaaggatg acgatgtagc ttcccaagct actcagtcac
     1681 aggtcatcga tattcacaca ggtgttggct ttttggatca tatgatccat gcgttggcaa
     1741 aacactctgg ttggtctctt attgttgaat gtatcggtga cctgcacatt gacgatcacc
     1801 atactaccga agattgcggt atcgcattag ggcaagcgtt caaagaagca atgggtgctg
     1861 tccgtggtgt aaaaagattc ggtactgggt tcgcaccatt ggatgaggcg ctatcacgtg
     1921 ccgtagtcga tttatctaat agaccatttg ctgtaatcga ccttggattg aagagagaga
     1981 tgattggtga tttatccact gaaatgattc cacacttttt ggaaagtttc gcggaggcgg
     2041 ccagaattac tttgcatgtt gattgtctga gaggtttcaa cgatcaccac agaagtgaga
     2101 gtgcgttcaa ggctttggct gttgccataa gagaagctat ttctagcaat ggcaccaatg
     2161 acgttccctc aaccaaaggt gttttgatgt gaagtactga caataaaaag attcttgttt
     2221 tcaagaactt gtcatttgta tagttttttt atattgtagt tgttctattt taatcaaatg
     2281 ttagcgtgat ttatattttt tttcgcctcg acatcatctg cccagatgcg aagttaagtg
     2341 cgcagaaagt aatatcatgc gtcaatcgta tgtgaatgct ggtcgctata ctgctgtcga
     2401 ttcgatacta acgccgccat ccagtttaaa cgagctcgaa ttcatcgatg atatcagatc
     2461 cactagtggc ctatgcggcc gcggatctgc cggtctccct atagtgagtc gtattaattt
     2521 cgataagcca ggttaacctg cattaatgaa tcggccaacg cgcggggaga ggcggtttgc
     2581 gtattgggcg ctcttccgct tcctcgctca ctgactcgct gcgctcggtc gttcggctgc
     2641 ggcgagcggt atcagctcac tcaaaggcgg taatacggtt atccacagaa tcaggggata
     2701 acgcaggaaa gaacatgtga gcaaaaggcc agcaaaaggc caggaaccgt aaaaaggccg
     2761 cgttgctggc gtttttccat aggctccgcc cccctgacga gcatcacaaa aatcgacgct
     2821 caagtcagag gtggcgaaac ccgacaggac tataaagata ccaggcgttt ccccctggaa
     2881 gctccctcgt gcgctctcct gttccgaccc tgccgcttac cggatacctg tccgcctttc
     2941 tcccttcggg aagcgtggcg ctttctcaat gctcacgctg taggtatctc agttcggtgt
     3001 aggtcgttcg ctccaagctg ggctgtgtgc acgaaccccc cgttcagccc gaccgctgcg
     3061 ccttatccgg taactatcgt cttgagtcca acccggtaag acacgactta tcgccactgg
     3121 cagcagccac tggtaacagg attagcagag cgaggtatgt aggcggtgct acagagttct
     3181 tgaagtggtg gcctaactac ggctacacta gaaggacagt atttggtatc tgcgctctgc
     3241 tgaagccagt taccttcgga aaaagagttg gtagctcttg atccggcaaa caaaccaccg
     3301 ctggtagcgg tggttttttt gtttgcaagc agcagattac gcgcagaaaa aaaggatctc
     3361 aagaagatcc tttgatcttt tctacggggt ctgacgctca gtggaacgaa aactcacgtt
     3421 aagggatttt ggtcatgaga ttatcaaaaa ggatcttcac ctagatcctt ttaaattaaa
     3481 aatgaagttt taaatcaatc taaagtatat atgagtaaac ttggtctgac agttaccaat
     3541 gcttaatcag tgaggcacct atctcagcga tctgtctatt tcgttcatcc atagttgcct
     3601 gactccccgt cgtgtagata actacgatac gggagggctt accatctggc cccagtgctg
     3661 caatgatacc gcgagaccca cgctcaccgg ctccagattt atcagcaata aaccagccag
     3721 ccggaagggc cgagcgcaga agtggtcctg caactttatc cgcctccatc cagtctatta
     3781 attgttgccg ggaagctaga gtaagtagtt cgccagttaa tagtttgcgc aacgttgttg
     3841 ccattgctac aggcatcgtg gtgtcacgct cgtcgtttgg tatggcttca ttcagctccg
     3901 gttcccaacg atcaaggcga gttacatgat cccccatgtt gtgcaaaaaa gcggttagct
     3961 ccttcggtcc tccgatcgtt gtcagaagta agttggccgc agtgttatca ctcatggtta
     4021 tggcagcact gcataattct cttactgtca tgccatccgt aagatgcttt tctgtgactg
     4081 gtgagtactc aaccaagtca ttctgagaat agtgtatgcg gcgaccgagt tgctcttgcc
     4141 cggcgtcaat acgggataat accgcgccac atagcagaac tttaaaagtg ctcat
//
