>Addgene plasmid #44070 | pTF275 (pFA6a-TEV-6xGly-2xStrep-His3MX) | addgene partial sequence | sequence record 62077 | Sp6 5'-ATTTAGGTGACACTATAG-3'
GCTGCAGGTCGACGGATCCCCGGGTTAATTAACGAGAATTTATACTTCCAAGGTTCTGGTGGAGGCGGTG
GAGGCTCTAGATGGTCTCACCCACAGTTCGAGAAGGGTGGAGGCTCTGGCGGTGGATCCGGAGGCGGTTC
ATGGTCTCACCCACAGTTCGAGAAGTGACTCGAGGCGCGCCACTTCTAAATAAGCGAATTTCTTATGATT
TATGATTTTTATTATTAAATAAGTTATAAAAAAAATAAGTGTATACAAATTTTAAAGTGACTCTTAGGTT
TTAAAACGAAAATTCTTATTCTTGAGTAACTCTTTCCTGTAGGTCAGGTTGCTTTCTCAGGTATAGTATG
AGGTCGCTCTTATTGACCACACCTCTACCGGCAGATCCGCTAGGGATAACAGGGTAATATAGATCTGTTT
AGCTTGCCTCGTCCCCGCCGGGTCACCCGGCCAGCGACATGGAGGCCCAGAATACCCTCCTTGACAGTCT
TGACGTGCGCAGCTCAGGGGCATGATGTGACTGTCGCCCGTACATTTAGCCCATACATCCCCATGTATAA
TCATTTGCATCCATACATTTTGATGGCCGCACGGCGCGAAGCAAAAATTACGGCTCCTCGCTGCAGACCT
GCGAGCAGGGAAACGCTCCCCTCACAGACGCGTTGAATTGTCCCCACGCCGCGCCCCTGTAGAGAAATAT
AAAAGGTTAGGATTTGCCACTGAGGTTCTTCTTTCATATACTTCCTTTTAAAATCTTGCTAGGATACAGT
TCTCACATCACATCCGAACATAAACAACCATGGCAGAACCAGCCCAAAAAAAGCAAAAACAAACTGTTCA
GGAGCGCAAGGCGTTTATCTCCCGTATCACTAATGAAACTAAAATTCAAATCGCTATTTCGCTGA
